LOCUS       Exported 6164 bp ds-DNA circular SYN 13-MAY-2021
DEFINITION  For selectively expressing ChR2(H134R) in AiB interneurons under the
            expression of a inx-1 promoter.
ACCESSION   .
VERSION     .
KEYWORDS    pPD_Pinx-1::ChR2(H134R)::mCherry
SOURCE      synthetic DNA construct
  ORGANISM  synthetic DNA construct
REFERENCE   1 (bases 1 to 6164)
  AUTHORS   Hori S, Oda S, Suehiro Y, Iino Y, Mitani S
  TITLE     OFF-responses of interneurons optimize avoidance behaviors depending
            on stimulus strength via electrical synapses.
  JOURNAL   PLoS Genet. 2018 Jun 25;14(6):e1007477. doi:
            10.1371/journal.pgen.1007477. eCollection 2018 Jun.
  PUBMED    29939997
REFERENCE   2 (bases 1 to 6164)
  AUTHORS   .
  TITLE     Direct Submission
  JOURNAL   Exported May 13, 2021 from SnapGene Server 1.1.58
            http://www.snapgene.com
FEATURES             Location/Qualifiers
     source          1..6164
                     /organism="synthetic DNA construct"
                     /mol_type="other DNA"
     primer_bind     107..126
                     /label=pBR322ori-F
                     /note="pBR322 origin, forward primer"
     primer_bind     360..377
                     /label=L4440
                     /note="L4440 vector, forward primer"
     protein_bind    494..515
                     /label=CAP binding site
                     /bound_moiety="E. coli catabolite activator protein"
                     /note="CAP binding activates transcription in the presence
                     of cAMP."
     promoter        530..560
                     /label=lac promoter
                     /note="promoter for the E. coli lac operon"
     protein_bind    568..584
                     /label=lac operator
                     /bound_moiety="lac repressor encoded by lacI"
                     /note="The lac repressor binds to the lac operator to
                     inhibit transcription in E. coli. This inhibition can be
                     relieved by adding lactose or
                     isopropyl-beta-D-thiogalactopyranoside (IPTG)."
     primer_bind     573..595
                     /label=M13/pUC Reverse
                     /note="In lacZ gene"
     primer_bind     592..608
                     /label=M13 rev
                     /note="common sequencing primer, one of multiple similar
                     variants"
     primer_bind     592..608
                     /label=M13 Reverse
                     /note="In lacZ gene. Also called M13-rev"
     CDS             1770..2696
                     /codon_start=1
                     /product="H134R mutant of an N-terminal fragment of
                     channelrhodopsin-2 from the alga Chlamydomonas reinhardtii
                     (Nagel et al., 2005)"
                     /label=ChR2(H134R)
                     /note="blue light-activated cation channel"
                     /translation="MDYGGALSAVGRELLFVTNPVVVNGSVLVPEDQCYCAGWIESRGT
                     NGAQTASNVLQWLAAGFSILLLMFYAYQTWKSTCGWEEIYVCAIEMVKVILEFFFEFKN
                     PSMLYLATGHRVQWLRYAEWLLTCPVILIRLSNLTGLSNDYSRRTMGLLVSDIGTIVWG
                     ATSAMATGYVKVIFFCLGLCYGANTFFHAAKAYIEGYHTVPKGRCRQVVTGMAWLFFVS
                     WGMFPILFILGPEGFGVLSVYGSTVGHTIIDLMSKNCWGLLGHYLRVLIHEHILIHGDI
                     RKTTKLNIGGTEIEVETLVEDEAEAGAV"
     CDS             2709..3419
                     /codon_start=1
                     /product="monomeric derivative of DsRed fluorescent protein
                     (Shaner et al., 2004)"
                     /label=mCherry
                     /note="mammalian codon-optimized"
                     /translation="MVSKGEEDNMAIIKEFMRFKVHMEGSVNGHEFEIEGEGEGRPYEG
                     TQTAKLKVTKGGPLPFAWDILSPQFMYGSKAYVKHPADIPDYLKLSFPEGFKWERVMNF
                     EDGGVVTVTQDSSLQDGEFIYKVKLRGTNFPSDGPVMQKKTMGWEASSERMYPEDGALK
                     GEIKQRLKLKDGGHYDAEVKTTYKAKKPVQLPGAYNVNIKLDITSHNEDYTIVEQYERA
                     EGRHSTGGMDELYK"
     primer_bind     complement(2854..2872)
                     /label=mCherry-R
                     /note="mCherry, reverse primer"
     primer_bind     3122..3141
                     /label=mCherry-F
                     /note="mCherry, forward primer"
     primer_bind     complement(4341..4363)
                     /label=pGEX 3'
                     /note="pGEX vectors, reverse primer"
     primer_bind     4463..4482
                     /label=pRS-marker
                     /note="pRS vectors, use to sequence yeast selectable
                     marker"
     primer_bind     complement(4560..4578)
                     /label=pBRforEco
                     /note="pBR322 vectors, upsteam of EcoRI site, forward
                     primer"
     promoter        4646..4750
                     /gene="bla"
                     /label=AmpR promoter
     CDS             4751..5611
                     /codon_start=1
                     /gene="bla"
                     /product="beta-lactamase"
                     /label=AmpR
                     /note="confers resistance to ampicillin, carbenicillin, and
                     related antibiotics"
                     /translation="MSIQHFRVALIPFFAAFCLPVFAHPETLVKVKDAEDQLGARVGYI
                     ELDLNSGKILESFRPEERFPMMSTFKVLLCGAVLSRIDAGQEQLGRRIHYSQNDLVEYS
                     PVTEKHLTDGMTVRELCSAAITMSDNTAANLLLTTIGGPKELTAFLHNMGDHVTRLDRW
                     EPELNEAIPNDERDTTMPVAMATTLRKLLTGELLTLASRQQLIDWMEADKVAGPLLRSA
                     LPAGWFIADKSGAGERGSRGIIAALGPDGKPSRIVVIYTTGSQATMDERNRQIAEIGAS
                     LIKHW"
     primer_bind     complement(4969..4988)
                     /label=Amp-R
                     /note="Ampicillin resistance gene, reverse primer"
     rep_origin      5782..206
                     /direction=RIGHT
                     /label=ori
                     /note="high-copy-number ColE1/pMB1/pBR322/pUC origin of
                     replication"
ORIGIN
        1 agcgtgagct atgagaaagc gccacgcttc ccgaagggag aaaggcggac aggtatccgg
       61 taagcggcag ggtcggaaca ggagagcgca cgagggagct tccaggggga aacgcctggt
      121 atctttatag tcctgtcggg tttcgccacc tctgacttga gcgtcgattt ttgtgatgct
      181 cgtcaggggg gcggagccta tggaaaaacg ccagcaacgc ggccttttta cggttcctgg
      241 ccttttgctg gccttttgct cacatgttct ttcctgcgtt atcccctgat tctgtggata
      301 accgtattac cgcctttgag tgagctgata ccgctcgccg cagccgaacg accgagcgca
      361 gcgagtcagt gagcgaggaa gcggaagagc gcccaatacg caaaccgcct ctccccgcgc
      421 gttggccgat tcattaatgc agctggcacg acaggtttcc cgactggaaa gcgggcagtg
      481 agcgcaacgc aattaatgtg agttagctca ctcattaggc accccaggct ttacacttta
      541 tgcttccggc tcgtatgttg tgtggaattg tgagcggata acaatttcac acaggaaaca
      601 gctatgacca tgattacgcc aagctgtaag tttaaacatg atcttactaa ctaactattc
      661 tcatttaaat tttcagagct taaaaatggc tgaaatcact cacaacgatg gatacgctaa
      721 caacttggaa atgaaataag cttgttacta aatagattca aaaattattt tctgtgcttt
      781 tcacaaatac actttatttt aggtaatcat attttaatta aacacgcggg aaatttttta
      841 gggtaaactt tgaagttttt tttgtcgcgg atatcagatt cataactgtc tatgtaccat
      901 aaattacgac ttttgaatat ttgctgttca aagtcaatgt ataaattaaa tttaagtttc
      961 tttcgtcata catctcaaaa atagctaaaa tgcgtttaac aaatgttata cctaattttc
     1021 aatcataact tggagagtat gaatgaattc aaacgtttcc ttgaggtgat atccttttgg
     1081 tacttgtata ttatcgaggc acagtttgaa aataaattaa attttaattc atttgatgat
     1141 tttgttttct cttgaggctt aaaaatgata aacggtacaa aactacaaaa aaactccata
     1201 agtctttatt ttcttaattt ttgaaatttt atttcaaaat gcacaagatc catttatcat
     1261 atttatagtt cttcatcttc ttttttttaa tatcctcttt ttgtgtttta ttcggtccat
     1321 acgtgctctt caactttttt ttcatttttg actttaaata agaaaagatg gcaataaaaa
     1381 atttggccga agagggcgat ggacggatga aaatctacta aaaggattat aactcaattt
     1441 gatatgctct tcgggaggta tcctcctgac gagatggaaa agaagaagaa gaagaagaag
     1501 aagcttgtca tcgtttcatc ggcaaagaga cgggtggaca ttagaccacg ccccacaggg
     1561 aaacctttcg agtttcatcc acctctgtct gtttaacata tttgtttttt tctagctcta
     1621 tttttcttcc gcttctactg cgtacttttg cataattcta tttctaagtc tgatcattat
     1681 aagtatcatc ctgaacatcg cacactaaac atcctcggcc ggcacggatg aagtagtttt
     1741 cattgcagtt cttgtccgcc ggaggatcca tggactatgg cggcgctttg tctgccgtcg
     1801 gacgcgaact tttgttcgtt actaatcctg tggtggtgaa cgggtccgtc ctggtccctg
     1861 aggatcaatg ttactgtgcc ggatggattg aatctcgcgg cacgaacggc gctcagaccg
     1921 cgtcaaatgt cctgcagtgg cttgcagcag gattcagcat tttgctgctg atgttctatg
     1981 cctaccaaac ctggaaatct acatgcggct gggaggagat ctatgtgtgc gccattgaaa
     2041 tggttaaggt gattctcgag ttcttttttg agtttaagaa tccctctatg ctctaccttg
     2101 ccacaggaca ccgggtgcag tggctgcgct atgcagagtg gctgctcact tgtcctgtca
     2161 tccttatccg cctgagcaac ctcaccggcc tgagcaacga ctacagcagg agaaccatgg
     2221 gactccttgt ctcagacatc gggactatcg tgtggggggc taccagcgcc atggcaaccg
     2281 gctatgttaa agtcatcttc ttttgtcttg gattgtgcta tggcgcgaac acattttttc
     2341 acgccgccaa agcatatatc gagggttatc atactgtgcc aaagggtcgg tgccgccagg
     2401 tcgtgaccgg catggcatgg ctgtttttcg tgagctgggg tatgttccca attctcttca
     2461 ttttggggcc cgaaggtttt ggcgtcctga gcgtctatgg ctccaccgta ggtcacacga
     2521 ttattgatct gatgagtaaa aattgttggg ggttgttggg acactacctg cgcgtcctga
     2581 tccacgagca catattgatt cacggagata tccgcaaaac caccaaactg aacatcggcg
     2641 gaacggagat cgaggtcgag actctcgtcg aagacgaagc cgaggccgga gccgtgccag
     2701 gcggccgcat ggtgagcaag ggcgaggagg ataacatggc catcatcaag gagttcatgc
     2761 gcttcaaggt gcacatggag ggctccgtga acggccacga gttcgagatc gagggcgagg
     2821 gcgagggccg cccctacgag ggcacccaga ccgccaagct gaaggtgacc aagggtggcc
     2881 ccctgccctt cgcctgggac atcctgtccc ctcagttcat gtacggctcc aaggcctacg
     2941 tgaagcaccc cgccgacatc cccgactact tgaagctgtc cttccccgag ggcttcaagt
     3001 gggagcgcgt gatgaacttc gaggacggcg gcgtggtgac cgtgacccag gactcctccc
     3061 tgcaggacgg cgagttcatc tacaaggtga agctgcgcgg caccaacttc ccctccgacg
     3121 gccccgtaat gcagaagaag accatgggct gggaggcctc ctccgagcgg atgtaccccg
     3181 aggacggcgc cctgaagggc gagatcaagc agaggctgaa gctgaaggac ggcggccact
     3241 acgacgctga ggtcaagacc acctacaagg ccaagaagcc cgtgcagctg cccggcgcct
     3301 acaacgtcaa catcaagttg gacatcacct cccacaacga ggactacacc atcgtggaac
     3361 agtacgaacg cgccgagggc cgccactcca ccggcggcat ggacgagctg tacaagtaaa
     3421 gatctgaatt ccaactgagc gccggtcgct accattacca acttgtctgg tgtcaaaaat
     3481 aataggggcc gctgtcatca gagtaagttt aaactgagtt ctactaacta acgagtaata
     3541 tttaaatttt cagcatctcg cgcccgtgcc tctgacttct aagtccaatt actcttcaac
     3601 atccctacat gctctttctc cctgtgctcc caccccctat ttttgttatt atcaaaaaac
     3661 ttctcttaat ttctttgttt tttagcttct tttaagtcac ctctaacaat gaaattgtgt
     3721 agattcaaaa atagaattaa ttcgtaataa aaagtcgaaa aaaattgtgc tccctccccc
     3781 cattaataat aattctatcc caaaatctac acaatgttct gtgtacactt cttatgtttt
     3841 ttacttctga taaatttttt tgaaacatca tagaaaaaac cgcacacaaa ataccttatc
     3901 atatgttacg tttcagttta tgaccgcaat ttttatttct tcgcacgtct gggcctctca
     3961 tgacgtcaaa tcatgctcat cgtgaaaaag ttttggagta tttttggaat ttttcaatca
     4021 agtgaaagtt tatgaaatta attttcctgc ttttgctttt tggggtttcc cctattgttt
     4081 gtcaagattt cgaggacggc gtttttcttg ctaaaatcac aagtattgat gagcacgatg
     4141 caagaaagat cggaagaagg tttgggtttg aggctcagtg gaaggtgagt agaagttgat
     4201 aatttgaaag tggagtagtg tctatggggt ttttgcctta aatgacagaa tacattccca
     4261 atataccaaa cataactgtt tcctactagt cggccgtacg ggccctttcg tctcgcgcgt
     4321 ttcggtgatg acggtgaaaa cctctgacac atgcagctcc cggagacggt cacagcttgt
     4381 ctgtaagcgg atgccgggag cagacaagcc cgtcagggcg cgtcagcggg tgttggcggg
     4441 tgtcggggct ggcttaacta tgcggcatca gagcagattg tactgagagt gcaccatatg
     4501 cggtgtgaaa taccgcacag atgcgtaagg agaaaatacc gcatcaggcg gccttaaggg
     4561 cctcgtgata cgcctatttt tataggttaa tgtcatgata ataatggttt cttagacgtc
     4621 aggtggcact tttcggggaa atgtgcgcgg aacccctatt tgtttatttt tctaaataca
     4681 ttcaaatatg tatccgctca tgagacaata accctgataa atgcttcaat aatattgaaa
     4741 aaggaagagt atgagtattc aacatttccg tgtcgccctt attccctttt ttgcggcatt
     4801 ttgccttcct gtttttgctc acccagaaac gctggtgaaa gtaaaagatg ctgaagatca
     4861 gttgggtgca cgagtgggtt acatcgaact ggatctcaac agcggtaaga tccttgagag
     4921 ttttcgcccc gaagaacgtt ttccaatgat gagcactttt aaagttctgc tatgtggcgc
     4981 ggtattatcc cgtattgacg ccgggcaaga gcaactcggt cgccgcatac actattctca
     5041 gaatgacttg gttgagtact caccagtcac agaaaagcat cttacggatg gcatgacagt
     5101 aagagaatta tgcagtgctg ccataaccat gagtgataac actgcggcca acttacttct
     5161 gacaacgatc ggaggaccga aggagctaac cgcttttttg cacaacatgg gggatcatgt
     5221 aactcgcctt gatcgttggg aaccggagct gaatgaagcc ataccaaacg acgagcgtga
     5281 caccacgatg cctgtagcaa tggcaacaac gttgcgcaaa ctattaactg gcgaactact
     5341 tactctagct tcccggcaac aattaataga ctggatggag gcggataaag ttgcaggacc
     5401 acttctgcgc tcggcccttc cggctggctg gtttattgct gataaatctg gagccggtga
     5461 gcgtgggtct cgcggtatca ttgcagcact ggggccagat ggtaagccct cccgtatcgt
     5521 agttatctac acgacgggga gtcaggcaac tatggatgaa cgaaatagac agatcgctga
     5581 gataggtgcc tcactgatta agcattggta actgtcagac caagtttact catatatact
     5641 ttagattgat ttaaaacttc atttttaatt taaaaggatc taggtgaaga tcctttttga
     5701 taatctcatg accaaaatcc cttaacgtga gttttcgttc cactgagcgt cagaccccgt
     5761 agaaaagatc aaaggatctt cttgagatcc tttttttctg cgcgtaatct gctgcttgca
     5821 aacaaaaaaa ccaccgctac cagcggtggt ttgtttgccg gatcaagagc taccaactct
     5881 ttttccgaag gtaactggct tcagcagagc gcagatacca aatactgttc ttctagtgta
     5941 gccgtagtta ggccaccact tcaagaactc tgtagcaccg cctacatacc tcgctctgct
     6001 aatcctgtta ccagtggctg ctgccagtgg cgataagtcg tgtcttaccg ggttggactc
     6061 aagacgatag ttaccggata aggcgcagcg gtcgggctga acggggggtt cgtgcacaca
     6121 gcccagcttg gagcgaacga cctacaccga actgagatac ctac
//
