[The description below was written by a language model from this plasmid's Addgene catalogue record and the feature table of its GenBank file.]
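Description:
pPD_Pinx-1::ChR2(H134R)::mCherry is a 6.2 kb circular worm expression plasmid built on the pPD95.75 backbone, intended for transgenic expression in Caenorhabditis elegans. In bacteria it is maintained as a high-copy plasmid through a ColE1/pUC-type origin of replication and selected with ampicillin via the beta-lactamase (AmpR) gene and its own promoter. Remnants of the pUC-style cloning region, including the CAP binding site, lac promoter and lac operator, lie upstream of the insert region and have no stated role in expression in the worm.

The payload is a coding sequence for the N-terminal fragment of Chlamydomonas reinhardtii channelrhodopsin-2 carrying the H134R mutation, a blue light-activated cation channel. It is followed after a short gap by mCherry, a monomeric red fluorescent protein derived from DsRed. The construct name and the close spacing suggest a ChR2(H134R)::mCherry fusion, which would allow expressing cells to be identified by red fluorescence. According to the catalogue entry, expression is driven by the inx-1 promoter. This promoter is not annotated in the feature table, but an unannotated stretch of roughly 1.1 kb between the lac region and the start of the ChR2 coding sequence is the likely location. The region downstream of mCherry is also unannotated, so the record does not name a 3′ UTR or terminator.

The stated purpose is selective expression of ChR2(H134R) in the AIB interneurons. This would permit optogenetic depolarisation of these cells with blue light, in the context of a study of how interneuron responses and electrical synapses shape avoidance behaviour.
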