Addgene plasmid #117420: pPD_Pinx-1::ChR2(H134R)::mCherry
Purpose: For selectively expressing ChR2(H134R) in AiB interneurons under the expression of a inx-1 promoter
Depositing lab: Shohei Mitani. Depositing organization: Tokyo Women's Medical University. Publication: OFF-responses of interneurons optimize avoidance behaviors depending on stimulus strength via electrical synapses. Hori S, Oda S, Suehiro Y, Iino Y, Mitani S. PLoS Genet. 2018 Jun 25;14(6):e1007477. doi: 10.1371/journal.pgen.1007477. eCollection 2018 Jun. PGENETICS-D-17-02446 PubMed 29939997.
Backbone
  Vector backbone: pPD95.75
  Vector type: Worm Expression
Growth in bacteria
  Bacterial resistance: Ampicillin, 100 μg/mL
  Growth temperature: 37°C
  Growth strain: DH5alpha
  Copy number: High Copy
Gene/Insert
  Gene/Insert name: channel rhodopsin-2 with H134R mutation (alt names: ChR2(H134R); ChR2/H134R)
  Insert size (bp): 930
  Mutation: H134R
  Promoter: inx-1
  Cloning method: Unknown
  Sequencing primers: 5′ tgagcagccactctgcatagcgc; 3′ GGCAACCGGCTATGTTAAAGTCATC
Terms and licenses: Academic/Nonprofit Terms; Industry Terms: Not Available to Industry
How to cite: pPD_Pinx-1::ChR2(H134R)::mCherry was a gift from Shohei Mitani (Addgene plasmid # 117420 ; http://n2t.net/addgene:117420 ; RRID:Addgene_117420)
