>Addgene plasmid #117420 | pPD_Pinx-1::ChR2(H134R)::mCherry | depositor partial sequence | sequence record 221636 | ChR2(H134R) gene
ATGGACTATGGCGGCGCTTTGTCTGCCGTCGGACGCGAACTTTTGTTCGTTACTAATCCTGTGGTGGTGA
ACGGGTCCGTCCTGGTCCCTGAGGATCAATGTTACTGTGCCGGATGGATTGAATCTCGCGGCACGAACGG
CGCTCAGACCGCGTCAAATGTCCTGCAGTGGCTTGCAGCAGGATTCAGCATTTTGCTGCTGATGTTCTAT
GCCTACCAAACCTGGAAATCTACATGCGGCTGGGAGGAGATCTATGTGTGCGCCATTGAAATGGTTAAGG
TGATTCTCGAGTTCTTTTTTGAGTTTAAGAATCCCTCTATGCTCTACCTTGCCACAGGACACCGGGTGCA
GTGGCTGCGCTATGCAGAGTGGCTGCTCACTTGTCCTGTCATCCTTATCCGCCTGAGCAACCTCACCGGC
CTGAGCAACGACTACAGCAGGAGAACCATGGGACTCCTTGTCTCAGACATCGGGACTATCGTGTGGGGGG
CTACCAGCGCCATGGCAACCGGCTATGTTAAAGTCATCTTCTTTTGTCTTGGATTGTGCTATGGCGCGAA
CACATTTTTTCACGCCGCCAAAGCATATATCGAGGGTTATCATACTGTGCCAAAGGGTCGGTGCCGCCAG
GTCGTGACCGGCATGGCATGGCTGTTTTTCGTGAGCTGGGGTATGTTCCCAATTCTCTTCATTTTGGGGC
CCGAAGGTTTTGGCGTCCTGAGCGTCTATGGCTCCACCGTAGGTCACACGATTATTGATCTGATGAGTAA
AAATTGTTGGGGGTTGTTGGGACACTACCTGCGCGTCCTGATCCACGAGCACATATTGATTCACGGAGAT
ATCCGCAAAACCACCAAACTGAACATCGGCGGAACGGAGATCGAGGTCGAGACTCTCGTCGAAGACGAAG
CCGAGGCCGGAGCCGTGCCA
